Addgene plasmid #199365: pTS112 pHAGE2 CMVtetO2 MCS-TEV-22xGS-Alfa-P2A-TagBFP
Purpose: (Empty Backbone) Lentiviral transfer plasmid for doxycycline inducible expression of a C-terminally TEV-ALFA-P2A-BFP-tagged protein in mammalian cells.
Depositing lab: Rebecca Voorhees. Depositing organization: California Institute of Technology. Publication: A nanobody-based strategy for rapid and scalable purification of human protein complexes. Stevens TA, Tomaleri GP, Hazu M, Wei S, Nguyen VN, DeKalb C, Voorhees RM, Pleiner T. Nat Protoc. 2024 Jan;19(1):127-158. doi: 10.1038/s41596-023-00904-w. Epub 2023 Nov 16. PubMed 37974029.
Backbone
  Vector backbone: pHAGE2
  Backbone size (bp): 7525
  Vector type: Mammalian Expression, Lentiviral
  Tag / fusion protein: TEV-ALFA-P2A-TagBFP (C terminal on insert)
Growth in bacteria
  Bacterial resistance: Ampicillin, 100 μg/mL
  Growth temperature: 37°C
  Growth strain: NEB Stable
  Copy number: High Copy
Gene/Insert
  Gene/Insert name: None
  Mutation: WT
  Tag / fusion protein: TEV-ALFA-P2A-TagBFP (C terminal on insert)
Terms and licenses: Academic/Nonprofit Terms; Industry Terms: Not Available to Industry
Depositor comments: Please visit https://www.biorxiv.org/content/10.1101/2023.03.09.531980v1 for bioRxiv preprint.
How to cite: pTS112 pHAGE2 CMVtetO2 MCS-TEV-22xGS-Alfa-P2A-TagBFP was a gift from Rebecca Voorhees (Addgene plasmid # 199365 ; http://n2t.net/addgene:199365 ; RRID:Addgene_199365)
