[The description below was written by a language model from this plasmid's Addgene catalogue record and pLannotate feature annotations shown in this document.]
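Description:
pTS112 pHAGE2 CMVtetO2 MCS-TEV-22xGS-Alfa-P2A-TagBFP is an empty lentiviral transfer plasmid of 7,525 bp built on the pHAGE2 backbone. It is intended for doxycycline-inducible expression of a protein of interest in mammalian cells. It is propagated in E. coli as a high-copy plasmid through a ColE1/pUC-type origin and is selected with ampicillin via the β-lactamase gene. The HIV-1-derived elements needed for packaging and transduction are annotated: a truncated 5' LTR, the Ψ packaging signal with a gag fragment, the Rev response element for Rev-dependent export of the genomic RNA, the cPPT/CTS, and a downstream truncated LTR. Short lac, SV40 and nef fragments also appear in the annotation and look like backbone remnants.

The expression cassette is driven by the CMV enhancer and promoter, followed immediately by two tet operator sites (annotated as PLtetO-1 fragments). In this CMVtetO2 arrangement, Tet repressor binding would be expected to silence transcription until doxycycline releases it; the record does not say where the repressor is supplied. No gene is inserted. According to the name, a multiple cloning site lets an open reading frame be fused at its C terminus to a TEV protease site, a 22xGS flexible linker and the ALFA epitope tag, followed by P2A and TagBFP. Of these, only TagBFP appears in the feature table. The P2A peptide separates TagBFP from the tagged protein, so blue fluorescence reports transduction and induction. A WPRE downstream enhances transcript expression. The associated publication describes nanobody-based purification of human protein complexes, which fits capture through the ALFA tag and release by TEV cleavage.
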