Features (pLannotate 1.2.2; 26 found; start..end, strand, type, name):
    377..634     +  LTR            5' LTR (truncated): truncated 5' long terminal repeat (LTR) from HIV-1
    681..806     +  misc_feature   HIV-1 Ψ: packaging signal of human immunodeficiency virus type 1
    790..1128    +  CDS            HIV-1 gag (fragment): gag protein from human immunodeficiency virus 1; gag
   1303..1536    +  misc_feature   RRE: The Rev response element (RRE) of HIV-1 allows for Rev-dependent mRNA export from the nucleus to the cytoplasm.
   1913..2013    +  CDS            Rev (fragment): human immunodeficiency virus 1 (HIV-1) Rev protein; rev; enhances nuclear export of unspliced and incompletely spliced viral mRNAs
   2058..2175    +  misc_feature   cPPT/CTS: central polypurine tract and central termination sequence of HIV-1
   2219..2598    +  enhancer       CMV enhancer: human cytomegalovirus immediate early enhancer
   2599..2802    +  promoter       CMV promoter: human cytomegalovirus (CMV) immediate early promoter
   2804..2823    +  promoter       PLtetO-1 promoter (fragment): modified phage lambda PL promoter with tet operator sites (Lutz and Bujard, 1997)
   2825..2844    +  promoter       PLtetO-1 promoter (fragment): modified phage lambda PL promoter with tet operator sites (Lutz and Bujard, 1997)
   2852..2885    +  promoter       TRE3GV promoter (fragment): 3rd-generation Tet-responsive promoter that can be activated by binding of Tet-On® 3G, optimized for retroviral and lentiviral vectors
   3258..3959    +  CDS            TagBFP: monomeric blue fluorescent protein mammalian codon-optimized
   3967..4555    +  misc_feature   WPRE: woodchuck hepatitis virus posttranscriptional regulatory element
   4550..4660    +  CDS            nef (fragment): NEF_SIVS4 - Experimental evidence at protein level: Swiss-Prot protein existence level 1. Interferes with TCR signaling from the cell membrane. Interacts with CD247/TCRZ (TCR zeta chain) and exert potent down- regulation of cell surface TCR/CD3 complexes. From Simian immunodeficiency virus (isolate F236/smH4) (SIV-sm) (Simian immunodeficiency virus sooty mangabey monkey).
   4703..4883    +  LTR            5' LTR (truncated): truncated 5' long terminal repeat (LTR) from HIV-1
   5016..5120    +  promoter       AmpR promoter: bla
   5121..5981    +  CDS            AmpR: β-lactamase; bla; confers resistance to ampicillin, carbenicillin, and related antibiotics
   6152..6740    +  rep_origin     ori: high-copy-number ColE1/pMB1/pBR322/pUC origin of replication
   6923..6977    +  CDS            lacI (fragment): lac repressor; lacI; The lac repressor binds to the lac operator to inhibit transcription in E. coli. This inhibition can be relieved by adding lactose or isopropyl-β-D-thiogalactopyranoside (IPTG).
   6983..7076    +  rep_origin     SV40 ori (fragment): SV40 origin of replication
   7101..7138    +  CDS            lacI (fragment): lac repressor; lacI; The lac repressor binds to the lac operator to inhibit transcription in E. coli. This inhibition can be relieved by adding lactose or isopropyl-β-D-thiogalactopyranoside (IPTG).
   7151..7172    +  protein_bind   CAP binding site: CAP binding activates transcription in the presence of cAMP. E. coli catabolite activator protein
   7187..7217    +  promoter       lac promoter: promoter for the E. coli lac operon
   7225..7241    +  protein_bind   lac operator: The lac repressor binds to the lac operator to inhibit transcription in E. coli. This inhibition can be relieved by adding lactose or isopropyl-β-D-thiogalactopyranoside (IPTG). lac repressor encoded by lacI
   7275..7358    +  polyA_signal   SV40 poly(A) signal (fragment): SV40 polyadenylation signal
   7525..329     +  CDS            nef (fragment) (across the origin): NEF_HV1BR - Experimental evidence at protein level: Swiss-Prot protein existence level 1. Extracellular Nef protein targets CD4(+) T-lymphocytes for apoptosis by interacting with CXCR4 surface receptors (PubMed:14990729). From Human immunodeficiency virus type 1 group M subtype B (isolate BRU/LAI) (HIV-1).
>Addgene plasmid #199365 | pTS112 pHAGE2 CMVtetO2 MCS-TEV-22xGS-Alfa-P2A-TagBFP | addgene full sequence | sequence record 389906 | Addgene NGS Result
TGGAAGGGCTAATTCACTCCCAAAGAAGACAAGATATCCTTGATCTGTGGATCTACCACACACAAGGCTA
CTTCCCTGATTAGCAGAACTACACACCAGGGCCAGGGGTCAGATATCCACTGACCTTTGGATGGTGCTAC
AAGCTAGTACCAGTTGAGCCAGATAAGGTAGAAGAGGCCAATAAAGGAGAGAACACCAGCTTGTTACACC
CTGTGAGCCTGCATGGGATGGATGACCCGGAGAGAGAAGTGTTAGAGTGGAGGTTTGACAGCCGCCTAGC
ATTTCATCACGTGGCCCGAGAGCTGCATCCGGAGTACTTCAAGAACTGCTGATATCGAGCTTGCTACAAG
GGACTTTCCGCTGGGGACTTTCCAGGGAGGCGTGGCCTGGGCGGGACTGGGGAGTGGCGAGCCCTCAGAT
CCTGCATATAAGCAGCTGCTTTTTGCCTGTACTGGGTCTCTCTGGTTAGACCAGATCTGAGCCTGGGAGC
TCTCTGGCTAACTAGGGAACCCACTGCTTAAGCCTCAATAAAGCTTGCCTTGAGTGCTTCAAGTAGTGTG
TGCCCGTCTGTTGTGTGACTCTGGTAACTAGAGATCCCTCAGACCCTTTTAGTCAGTGTGGAAAATCTCT
AGCAGTGGCGCCCGAACAGGGACTTGAAAGCGAAAGGGAAACCAGAGGAGCTCTCTCGACGCAGGACTCG
GCTTGCTGAAGCGCGCACGGCAAGAGGCGAGGGGCGGCGACTGGTGAGTACGCCAAAAATTTTGACTAGC
GGAGGCTAGAAGGAGAGAGATGGGTGCGAGAGCGTCAGTATTAAGCGGGGGAGAATTAGATCGCGATGGG
AAAAAATTCGGTTAAGGCCAGGGGGAAAGAAAAAATATAAATTAAAACATATAGTATGGGCAAGCAGGGA
GCTAGAACGATTCGCAGTTAATCCTGGCCTGTTAGAAACATCAGAAGGCTGTAGACAAATACTGGGACAG
CTACAACCATCCCTTCAGACAGGATCAGAAGAACTTAGATCATTATATAATACAGTAGCAACCCTCTATT
GTGTGCATCAAAGGATAGAGATAAAAGACACCAAGGAAGCTTTAGACAAGATAGAGGAAGAGCAAAACAA
AAGTAAGACCACCGCACAGCAAGCGGCCGGCCGCTGATCTTCAGACCTGGAGGAGGAGATATGAGGGACA
ATTGGAGAAGTGAATTATATAAATATAAAGTAGTAAAAATTGAACCATTAGGAGTAGCACCCACCAAGGC
AAAGAGAAGAGTGGTGCAGAGAGAAAAAAGAGCAGTGGGAATAGGAGCTTTGTTCCTTGGGTTCTTGGGA
GCAGCAGGAAGCACTATGGGCGCAGCGTCAATGACGCTGACGGTACAGGCCAGACAATTATTGTCTGGTA
TAGTGCAGCAGCAGAACAATTTGCTGAGGGCTATTGAGGCGCAACAGCATCTGTTGCAACTCACAGTCTG
GGGCATCAAGCAGCTCCAGGCAAGAATCCTGGCTGTGGAAAGATACCTAAAGGATCAACAGCTCCTGGGG
ATTTGGGGTTGCTCTGGAAAACTCATTTGCACCACTGCTGTGCCTTGGAATGCTAGTTGGAGTAATAAAT
CTCTGGAACAGATTTGGAATCACACGACCTGGATGGAGTGGGACAGAGAAATTAACAATTACACAAGCTT
AATACACTCCTTAATTGAAGAATCGCAAAACCAGCAAGAAAAGAATGAACAAGAATTATTGGAATTAGAT
AAATGGGCAAGTTTGTGGAATTGGTTTAACATAACAAATTGGCTGTGGTATATAAAATTATTCATAATGA
TAGTAGGAGGCTTGGTAGGTTTAAGAATAGTTTTTGCTGTACTTTCTATAGTGAATAGAGTTAGGCAGGG
ATATTCACCATTATCGTTTCAGACCCACCTCCCAACCCCGAGGGGACCCGACAGGCCCGAAGGAATAGAA
GAAGAAGGTGGAGAGAGAGACAGAGACAGATCCATTCGATTAGTGAACGGATCTCGACGGTATCGCCGAA
TTCACAAATGGCAGTATTCATCCACAATTTTAAAAGAAAAGGGGGGATTGGGGGGTACAGTGCAGGGGAA
AGAATAGTAGACATAATAGCAACAGACATACAAACTAAAGAATTACAAAAACAAATTACAAAAATTCAAA
ATTTTCGGGTTTATTACAGGGACAGCAGAGATCCAGTTTGGACGCGTTGACATTGATTATTGACTAGTTA
TTAATAGTAATCAATTACGGGGTCATTAGTTCATAGCCCATATATGGAGTTCCGCGTTACATAACTTACG
GTAAATGGCCCGCCTGGCTGACCGCCCAACGACCCCCGCCCATTGACGTCAATAATGACGTATGTTCCCA
TAGTAACGCCAATAGGGACTTTCCATTGACGTCAATGGGTGGAGTATTTACGGTAAACTGCCCACTTGGC
AGTACATCAAGTGTATCATATGCCAAGTACGCCCCCTATTGACGTCAATGACGGTAAATGGCCCGCCTGG
CATTATGCCCAGTACATGACCTTATGGGACTTTCCTACTTGGCAGTACATCTACGTATTAGTCATCGCTA
TTACCATGGTGATGCGGTTTTGGCAGTACATCAATGGGCGTGGATAGCGGTTTGACTCACGGGGATTTCC
AAGTCTCCACCCCATTGACGTCAATGGGAGTTTGTTTTGGCACCAAAATCAACGGGACTTTCCAAAATGT
CGTAACAACTCCGCCCCATTGACGCAAATGGGCGGTAGGCGTGTACGGTGGGAGGTCTATATAAGCAGAG
CTCTCCCTATCAGTGATAGAGATCTCCCTATCAGTGATAGAGATCGTCGACGAGCTCGTTTAGTGAACCG
TCAGATCGCCTGGAGACGCCATCCACGCTGTTTTGACCTCCATAGAAGACACCGGGACCGATCCAGCCTC
CGGCTAGAGCGGCCGCCATGGGATCCGGTTCTGCTAGCGGTTCAGGTTCTACCGGTGGATCATCTAGAAC
TAGCGGTAGCGAGAATTTGTATTTTCAGGGTGGATCTGGATCTGGAAGTGGATCTGGATCAGGAAGTGGT
TCTGGATCAGGTAGTGGTTCTGGTAGTGGATCACCATCTCGCCTGGAAGAGGAACTGCGTCGTCGCCTGA
CCGAACCAACCGGAGGAAGCGGAGCTACTAACTTCAGCCTGCTGAAGCAGGCTGGAGACGTGGAGGAGAA
CCCTGGACCTGGAACGGGCGGAGCTGGTTCAACGTCTATGAGCGAGCTGATTAAGGAGAACATGCACATG
AAGCTGTACATGGAGGGCACCGTGGACAACCATCACTTCAAGTGCACATCCGAGGGCGAAGGCAAGCCCT
ACGAGGGCACCCAGACCATGAGAATCAAGGTGGTCGAGGGCGGCCCTCTCCCCTTCGCCTTCGACATCCT
GGCTACTAGCTTCCTCTACGGCAGCAAGACCTTCATCAACCACACCCAGGGCATCCCCGACTTCTTCAAG
CAGTCCTTCCCTGAGGGCTTCACATGGGAGAGAGTCACCACATACGAAGACGGGGGCGTGCTGACCGCTA
CCCAGGACACCAGCCTCCAGGACGGCTGCCTCATCTACAACGTCAAGATCAGAGGGGTGAACTTCACATC
CAACGGCCCTGTGATGCAGAAGAAAACACTCGGCTGGGAGGCCTTCACCGAGACGCTGTACCCCGCTGAC
GGCGGCCTGGAAGGCAGAAACGACATGGCCCTGAAGCTCGTGGGCGGGAGCCATCTGATCGCAAACATCA
AGACCACATATAGATCCAAGAAACCCGCTAAGAACCTCAAGATGCCTGGCGTCTACTATGTGGACTACAG
ACTGGAAAGAATCAAGGAGGCCAACAACGAGACCTACGTCGAGCAGCACGAGGTGGCAGTGGCCAGATAC
TGCGACCTCCCTAGCAAACTGGGGCACAAGCTTAATTAACTCGAGTAATCAACCTCTGGATTACAAAATT
TGTGAAAGATTGACTGGTATTCTTAACTATGTTGCTCCTTTTACGCTATGTGGATACGCTGCTTTAATGC
CTTTGTATCATGCTATTGCTTCCCGTATGGCTTTCATTTTCTCCTCCTTGTATAAATCCTGGTTGCTGTC
TCTTTATGAGGAGTTGTGGCCCGTTGTCAGGCAACGTGGCGTGGTGTGCACTGTGTTTGCTGACGCAACC
CCCACTGGTTGGGGCATTGCCACCACCTGTCAGCTCCTTTCCGGGACTTTCGCTTTCCCCCTCCCTATTG
CCACGGCGGAACTCATCGCCGCCTGCCTTGCCCGCTGCTGGACAGGGGCTCGGCTGTTGGGCACTGACAA
TTCCGTGGTGTTGTTGGGGAAATCATCGTCCTTTCCTTGGCTGCTCGCCTGTGTTGCCACCTGGATTCTG
CGCGGGACGTCCTTCTGCTACGTCCCTTCGGCCCTCAATCCAGCGGACCTTCCTTCCCGCGGCCTGCTGC
CGGCTCTGCGGCCTCTTCCGCGTCTTCGCCTTCGCCCTCAGACGAGTCGGATCTCCCTTTGGGCCGCCTC
CCCGCCTGGTACCTTTAAGACCAATGACTTACAAGGCAGCTGTAGATCTTAGCCACTTTTTAAAAGAAAA
GGGGGGACTGGAAGGGCTAATTCACTCCCAACGAAGACAAGATCACCTGCAGGACAGGCGCGCCCTGCTT
TTTGCTTGTACTGGGTCTCTCTGGTTAGACCAGATCTGAGCCTGGGAGCTCTCTGGCTAACTAGGGAACC
CACTGCTTAAGCCTCAATAAAGCTTGCCTTGAGTGCTTCAAGTAGTGTGTGCCCGTCTGTTGTGTGACTC
TGGTAACTAGAGATCCCTCAGACCCTTTTAGTCAGTGTGGAAAATCTCTAGCACCCGGGCGATTAAGGAA
AGGGCTAGATCATTCTTGAAGACGAAAGGGCCTCGTGATACGCCTATTTTTATAGGTTAATGTCATGATA
ATAATGGTTTCTTAGACGTCAGGTGGCACTTTTCGGGGAAATGTGCGCGGAACCCCTATTTGTTTATTTT
TCTAAATACATTCAAATATGTATCCGCTCATGAGACAATAACCCTGATAAATGCTTCAATAATATTGAAA
AAGGAAGAGTATGAGTATTCAACATTTCCGTGTCGCCCTTATTCCCTTTTTTGCGGCATTTTGCCTTCCT
GTTTTTGCTCACCCAGAAACGCTGGTGAAAGTAAAAGATGCTGAAGATCAGTTGGGTGCACGAGTGGGTT
ACATCGAACTGGATCTCAACAGCGGTAAGATCCTTGAGAGTTTTCGCCCCGAAGAACGTTTTCCAATGAT
GAGCACTTTTAAAGTTCTGCTATGTGGCGCGGTATTATCCCGTGTTGACGCCGGGCAAGAGCAACTCGGT
CGCCGCATACACTATTCTCAGAATGACTTGGTTGAGTACTCACCAGTCACAGAAAAGCATCTTACGGATG
GCATGACAGTAAGAGAATTATGCAGTGCTGCCATAACCATGAGTGATAACACTGCGGCCAACTTACTTCT
GACAACGATCGGAGGACCGAAGGAGCTAACCGCTTTTTTGCACAACATGGGGGATCATGTAACTCGCCTT
GATCGTTGGGAACCGGAGCTGAATGAAGCCATACCAAACGACGAGCGTGACACCACGATGCCTGTAGCAA
TGGCAACAACGTTGCGCAAACTATTAACTGGCGAACTACTTACTCTAGCTTCCCGGCAACAATTAATAGA
CTGGATGGAGGCGGATAAAGTTGCAGGACCACTTCTGCGCTCGGCCCTTCCGGCTGGCTGGTTTATTGCT
GATAAATCTGGAGCCGGTGAGCGTGGGTCTCGCGGTATCATTGCAGCACTGGGGCCAGATGGTAAGCCCT
CCCGTATCGTAGTTATCTACACGACGGGGAGTCAGGCAACTATGGATGAACGAAATAGACAGATCGCTGA
GATAGGTGCCTCACTGATTAAGCATTGGTAACTGTCAGACCAAGTTTACTCATATATACTTTAGATTGAT
TTAAAACTTCATTTTTAATTTAAAAGGATCTAGGTGAAGATCCTTTTTGATAATCTCATGACCAAAATCC
CTTAACGTGAGTTTTCGTTCCACTGAGCGTCAGACCCCGTAGAAAAGATCAAAGGATCTTCTTGAGATCC
TTTTTTTCTGCGCGTAATCTGCTGCTTGCAAACAAAAAAACCACCGCTACCAGCGGTGGTTTGTTTGCCG
GATCAAGAGCTACCAACTCTTTTTCCGAAGGTAACTGGCTTCAGCAGAGCGCAGATACCAAATACTGTTC
TTCTAGTGTAGCCGTAGTTAGGCCACCACTTCAAGAACTCTGTAGCACCGCCTACATACCTCGCTCTGCT
AATCCTGTTACCAGTGGCTGCTGCCAGTGGCGATAAGTCGTGTCTTACCGGGTTGGACTCAAGACGATAG
TTACCGGATAAGGCGCAGCGGTCGGGCTGAACGGGGGGTTCGTGCACACAGCCCAGCTTGGAGCGAACGA
CCTACACCGAACTGAGATACCTACAGCGTGAGCTATGAGAAAGCGCCACGCTTCCCGAAGGGAGAAAGGC
GGACAGGTATCCGGTAAGCGGCAGGGTCGGAACAGGAGAGCGCACGAGGGAGCTTCCAGGGGGAAACGCC
TGGTATCTTTATAGTCCTGTCGGGTTTCGCCACCTCTGACTTGAGCGTCGATTTTTGTGATGCTCGTCAG
GGGGGCGGAGCCTATGGAAAAACGCCAGCAACGCGGCCTTTTTACGGTTCCTGGCCTTTTGCTGGCCTTT
TGCTCACATGTTCTTTCCTGCGTTATCCCCTGATTCTGTGGATAACCGTATTACCGCCTTTGAGTGAGCT
GATACCGCTCGCCGCAGCCGAACGACCGAGCGCAGCGAGTCAGTGAGCGAGGAAGCGGAAGAGCGCCCAA
TACGCAAACCGCCTCTCCCCGCGCGTTGGCCGATTCATTAATGCAGCAAGCTCATGGCTGACTAATTTTT
TTTATTTATGCAGAGGCCGAGGCCGCCTCGGCCTCTGAGCTATTCCAGAAGTAGTGAGGAGGCTTTTTTG
GAGGCCTAGGCTTTTGCAAAAAGCTCCCCGTGGCACGACAGGTTTCCCGACTGGAAAGCGGGCAGTGAGC
GCAACGCAATTAATGTGAGTTAGCTCACTCATTAGGCACCCCAGGCTTTACACTTTATGCTTCCGGCTCG
TATGTTGTGTGGAATTGTGAGCGGATAACAATTTCACACAGGAAACAGCTATGACATGATTACGAATTTC
ACAAATAAAGCATTTTTTTCACTGCATTCTAGTTGTGGTTTGTCCAAACTCATCAATGTATCTTATCATG
TCTGGATCAACTGGATAACTCAAGCTAACCAAAATCATCCCAAACTTCCCACCCCATACCCTATTACCAC
TGCCAATTACCTGTGGTTTCATTTACTCTAAACCTGTGATTCCTCTGAATTATTTTCATTTTAAAGAAAT
TGTATTTGTTAAATATGTACTACAAACTTAGTAGT
